>Addgene plasmid #35225 | flt1_L (OZ585) | depositor partial sequence | sequence record 42881 | flt1_L (OZ585) sequence 270 bps
TCTAGACCCGGGGAGCGCCCCTTCCAGTGTCGCATTTGCATGCGGAACTTTTCGGACAAAGCACAGTTGG
GTCGTCATACCCGTACTCATACCGGTGAAAAACCGTTTCAGTGTCGGATCTGTATGCGAAATTTCTCCGA
AGCACATCATTTGTCTCGTCATCTACGTACGCACACCGGCGAGAAGCCATTCCAATGCCGAATATGCATG
CGCAACTTCAGTCAGGACGGTAACTTGACCCGTCACCTAAAAACCCACCTGAGGGGATCC
