>Addgene plasmid #35225 | flt1_L (OZ585) | addgene partial sequence | sequence record 44582 | OK-61
AAAATCCAAGCTTTGGCGGCCGCTGACTACAAAGACGATGATGACAAATCTAGACCCGGGGAGCGCCCCT
TCCAGTGTCGCATTTGCATGCGGAACTTTTCGGACAAAGCACAGTTGGGTCGTCATACCCGTACTCATAC
CGGTGAAAAACCGTTTCAGTGTCGGATCTGTATGCGAAATTTCTCCGAAGCACATCATTTGTCTCGTCAT
CTACGTACGCACACCGGCGAGAAGCCATTCCAATGCCGAATATGCATGCGCAACTTCAGTCAGGACGGTA
ACTTGACCCGTCACCTAAAAACCCACCTGAGGGGATCCTCTGCACAGTAGTAACTAGAGACTAGAAAAAG
GCCGACAAGTCCCGCTCCGCTGAAGATCCTGGCGTAATAGCGAAGAGGCCCGCACCGATCGCCCTTCCCA
ACAGTTGCGCAGCCTGAATGGCGAATGGG
[124 nt withheld, positions 450-573]
C
[91 nt withheld, positions 575-665]
A
[49 nt withheld, positions 667-715]
CCTTTGACGTTGGAGTCCACGTTCTTT
[37 nt withheld, positions 743-779]
ACCCTATCTCGGTCTATTCTTTTGATTTATAAGGGATTT
