[The description below was written by a language model from this plasmid's Addgene catalogue record.]
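Description:
flt1_L (OZ585) is a low-copy bacterial plasmid built on the MG414 backbone (about 5.5 kb without insert) and selected with kanamycin. It must be propagated in a host carrying the lacIq allele of the lac repressor, which suggests lac-regulated expression of the insert. However, the record does not name the promoter or the origin of replication, and no feature table is provided. The payload is a roughly 270 bp insert encoding an engineered zinc finger array, cloned between XbaI and BamHI sites that both remain intact, so the array can be excised and moved into other vectors.

The array recognises one half-site (the "left" half) of a nuclease target within the zebrafish gene flt1 (also known as VEGFR1). The plasmid does not contain any flt1 sequence itself. It comes from the OPEN (Oligomerized Pool Engineering) approach to making customised zinc finger proteins. In a bacterial two-hybrid assay the array gave 3.6-fold activation on its intended 9 bp site.

The plasmid is a source of the DNA-binding module rather than a finished nuclease. The insert has to be subcloned into a separate zinc finger nuclease expression vector to create a FokI fusion. The choice of vector depends on whether the spacer between the two half-sites is 5–6 bp or 7 bp, and some of the suggested vectors carry heterodimeric FokI variants. The resulting nuclease must be paired with one made from the complementary plasmid flt1_R (OZ586) to introduce targeted mutations at flt1 in zebrafish. The depositor notes that the array had not yet been tested for nuclease activity at the intended locus.
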