Addgene plasmid #35225: flt1_L (OZ585)
Depositing lab: Keith Joung. Depositing organization: Massachusetts General Hospital. Publication: Rapid "open-source" engineering of customized zinc-finger nucleases for highly efficient gene modification. Maeder ML, Thibodeau-Beganny S, Osiak A, Wright DA, Anthony RM, Eichtinger M, Jiang T, Foley JE, Winfrey RJ, Townsend JA, Unger-Wallace E, Sander JD, Muller-Lerch F, Fu F, Pearlberg J, Goebel C, Dassie JP, Pruett-Miller SM, Porteus MH, Sgroi DC, Iafrate AJ, Dobbs D, McCray PB, Cathomen T, Voytas DF, Joung JK. Mol Cell. 2008 Jul 25. 31(2):294-301. 10.1016/j.molcel.2008.06.016 PubMed 18657511.
Backbone
  Vector backbone: MG414
  Backbone size w/o insert (bp): 5493
  Vector type: Zebrafish Targeting
Growth in bacteria
  Bacterial resistance: Kanamycin, 50 μg/mL
  Growth temperature: 37°C
  Growth strain: XL1 Blue
  Growth instructions: Requires a bacterial strain such as XL1 Blue, that expresses the lacIq allele of lac repressor
  Copy number: Low Copy
Gene/Insert
  Gene/Insert name: Zinc finger array targeting flt1 (alt name: flt1)
  Species: D. rerio (zebrafish)
  Insert size (bp): 270
  Entrez Gene: flt1 (a.k.a. VEGFR1, flt1b, sFlt1)
  Cloning method: Restriction Enzyme; 5′ cloning site XbaI (not destroyed); 3′ cloning site BamHI (not destroyed)
  Sequencing primers: 5′ OK.61 GGGTAGTACGATGACGGAACCTGTC
Terms and licenses: Academic/Nonprofit Terms; Industry Terms: Not Available to Industry
Depositor comments: This plasmid encodes a zinc finger array targeting half of a target sequence in the zebrafish gene flt1. Please note that this plasmid does NOT contain the flt1 sequence. Users must order the complementary plasmid flt1_R (OZ586) [Addgene plasmid 35226] in order to create a zinc finger nuclease (ZFN) pair to introduce targeted mutations into this specific zebrafish gene. Users will also need to clone the zinc finger (ZF) insert of this plasmid into a zinc finger nuclease (ZFN) vector to express a FOKI fusion product. Examples of possible ZFN expression vectors that can be used are: pST1374 (Addgene plasmid 13426), pMLM290/292 (Addgene plasmids 21872 & 21873), pMLM800/802 (Addgene plasmids 27202 & 27203). The difference between pMLM800/802 and pMLM290/292 is the length of the “spacer” sequence in the full ZFN target site. If the spacer is 7 bp, scientists should use pMLM800/802. If the spacer is 5 or 6 bps, scientists should use pMLM290/292. pMLM290/292 is identical to pST1374 except that it harbors two mutations in the FokI nuclease domain (Q486E, I499L; aka the “-“ mutation see Miller et al., Nat. Biotech 2007, PMID 17603475) which confers heterodimeric behavior on these domains This zinc finger array was tested for binding activity to the sequence 5'-GAAGGTGCA-3' in a bacterial two hybrid assay, and resulted in 3.6 fold activation. However, this array has not yet been tested for activity as a zinc finger nuclease (i.e. for its ability to induce mutations at the intended locus). Scientists using this zinc finger array in a publication should notify and acknowledge NIH grant number R01 GM088040 in the publication. Other Articles: "Oligomerized pool engineering (OPEN): an 'open-source' protocol for making customized zinc-finger arrays." Maeder ML et al. (Nat Protoc. 2009 Sept 17. 4(10):1471-1501. Pubmed ID: 19798082) "Targeted mutagenesis in zebrafish using customized zinc-finger nucleases." Foley JE et al. (Nat Protoc. 2009 Dec 3. 4(12):1855-1867. Pubmed ID: 20010934)
How to cite: flt1_L (OZ585) was a gift from Keith Joung (Addgene plasmid # 35225 ; http://n2t.net/addgene:35225 ; RRID:Addgene_35225)
